>Addgene plasmid #32608 | pCAG:KikGR | addgene full sequence | sequence record 308160 | Addgene NGS Result
GACATTGATTATTGACTAGTTATTAATAGTAATCAATTACGGGGTCATTAGTTCATAGCCCATATATGGA
GTTCCGCGTTACATAACTTACGGTAAATGGCCCGCCTGGCTGACCGCCCAACGACCCCCGCCCATTGACG
TCAATAATGACGTATGTTCCCATAGTAACGCCAATAGGGACTTTCCATTGACGTCAATGGGTGGAGTATT
TACGGTAAACTGCCCACTTGGCAGTACATCAAGTGTATCATATGCCAAGTACGCCCCCTATTGACGTCAA
TGACGGTAAATGGCCCGCCTGGCATTATGCCCAGTACATGACCTTATGGGACTTTCCTACTTGGCAGTAC
ATCTACGTATTAGTCATCGCTATTACCATGGTCGAGGTGAGCCCCACGTTCTGCTTCACTCTCCCCATCT
CCCCCCCCTCCCCACCCCCAATTTTGTATTTATTTATTTTTTAATTATTTTGTGCAGCGATGGGGGCGGG
GGGGGGGGGGCGCGCGCCAGGCGGGGCGGGGCGGGGCGAGGGGCGGGGCGGGGCGAGGCGGAGAGGTGCG
GCGGCAGCCAATCAGAGCGGCGCGCTCCGAAAGTTTCCTTTTATGGCGAGGCGGCGGCGGCGGCGGCCCT
ATAAAAAGCGAAGCGCGCGGCGGGCGGGAGTCGCTGCGCGCTGCCTTCGCCCCGTGCCCCGCTCCGCCGC
CGCCTCGCGCCGCCCGCCCCGGCTCTGACTGACCGCGTTACTCCCACAGGTGAGCGGGCGGGACGGCCCT
TCTCCTCCGGGCTGTAATTAGCGCTTGGTTTAATGACGGCTTGTTTCTTTTCTGTGGCTGCGTGAAAGCC
TTGAGGGGCTCCGGGAGGGCCCTTTGTGCGGGGGGAGCGGCTCGGGGGGTGCGTGCGTGTGTGTGTGCGT
GGGGAGCGCCGCGTGCGGCTCCGCGCTGCCCGGCGGCTGTGAGCGCTGCGGGCGCGGCGCGGGGCTTTGT
GCGCTCCGCAGTGTGCGCGAGGGGAGCGCGGCCGGGGGCGGTGCCCCGCGGTGCGGGGGGGGCTGCGAGG
GGAACAAAGGCTGCGTGCGGGGTGTGTGCGTGGGGGGGTGAGCAGGGGGTGTGGGCGCGTCGGTCGGGCT
GCAACCCCCCCTGCACCCCCCTCCCCGAGTTGCTGAGCACGGCCCGGCTTCGGGTGCGGGGCTCCGTACG
GGGCGTGGCGCGGGGCTCGCCGTGCCGGGCGGGGGGTGGCGGCAGGTGGGGGTGCCGGGCGGGGCGGGGC
CGCCTCGGGCCGGGGAGGGCTCGGGGGAGGGGCGCGGCGGCCCCCGGAGCGCCGGCGGCTGTCGAGGCGC
GGCGAGCCGCAGCCATTGCCTTTTATGGTAATCGTGCGAGAGGGCGCAGGGACTTCCTTTGTCCCAAATC
TGTGCGGAGCCGAAATCTGGGAGGCGCCGCCGCACCCCCTCTAGCGGGCGCGGGGCGAAGCGGTGCGGCG
CCGGCAGGAAGGAAATGGGCGGGGAGGGCCTTCGTGCGTCGCCGCGCCGCCGTCCCCTTCTCCCTCTCCA
GCCTCGGGGCTGTCCGCGGGGGGACGGCTGCCTTCGGGGGGGACGGGGCAGGGCGGGGTTCGGCTTCTGG
CGTGTGACCGGCGGCTCTAGAGCCTCTGCTAACCATGTTCATGCCTTCTTCTTTTTCCTACAGCTCCTGG
GCAACGTGCTGGTTATTGTGCTGTCTCATCATTTTGGCAAAGAATTCCGGATGGTGAGTGTGATTACATC
AGAAATGAAGATCGAGCTGCGTATGGAAGGCGCTGTAAACGGGCACAAGTTCGTGATTACAGGGAAAGGA
AGTGGCCAGCCTTTCGAGGGAATACAGAATGTGGACCTGACAGTCATAGAGGGCGGACCTCTTCCTTTTG
CTTTCGATATCCTGACAACAGCATTCCATTACGGCAACCGGGTATTTGTCGAATACCCAGAAGAAATAGT
AGACTACTTCAAGCAGTCGTTTCCTGAGGGTTATTCTTGGGAACGAAGCATGAGTTACGAAGACGGGGGA
ATTTGCCTCGCCACAAACAATATAACGATGAAGAAAGACGGCAGCAACTGTTTTGTCAATGAAATTCGAT
TTGATGGTGTGAACTTTCCTGCCAATGGTCCAGTTATGCAGAGGAAGACCGTCAAATGGGAGCCATCCAC
TGAGAAAATGTATGTGCGTGATGGAGTGCTGAAGGGTGATGTAAACATGGCTCTGTTGCTTCAAGGAGGT
GGCCATTACCGATGTGACTTCAGAACTACTTACAAAGCAAAGAAGGTTGTCCAGTTGCCAGACTATCACT
TCGTGGATCATCAAATGGAGATAACAAGCCATGACAAGGATTACAACAAGGTTAAGCTGTATGAGCACGC
TAAAGCTCATTCCGGGCTGCCAAGGCTGGCCAAGTAACCGGAATTCACTCCTCAGGTGCAGGCTGCCTAT
CAGAAGGTGGTGGCTGGTGTGGCCAATGCCCTGGCTCACAAATACCACTGAGATCTTTTTCCCTCTGCCA
AAAATTATGGGGACATCATGAAGCCCCTTGAGCATCTGACTTCTGGCTAATAAAGGAAATTTATTTTCAT
TGCAATAGTGTGTTGGAATTTTTTGTGTCTCTCACTCGGAAGGACATATGGGAGGGCAAATCATTTAAAA
CATCAGAATGAGTATTTGGTTTAGAGTTTGGCAACATATGCCCATATGCTGGCTGCCATGAACAAAGGTT
GGCTATAAAGAGGTCATCAGTATATGAAACAGCCCCCTGCTGTCCATTCCTTATTCCATAGAAAAGCCTT
GACTTGAGGTTAGATTTTTTTTATATTTTGTTTTGTGTTATTTTTTTCTTTAACATCCCTAAAATTTTCC
TTACATGTTTTACTAGCCAGATTTTTCCTCCTCTCCTGACTACTCCCAGTCATAGCTGTCCCTCTTCTCT
TATGGAGATCCCTCGACCTGCAGCCCAAGCTTGGCGTAATCATGGTCATAGCTGTTTCCTGTGTGAAATT
GTTATCCGCTCACAATTCCACACAACATACGAGCCGGAAGCATAAAGTGTAAAGCCTGGGGTGCCTAATG
AGTGAGCTAACTCACATTAATTGCGTTGCGCTCACTGCCCGCTTTCCAGTCGGGAAACCTGTCGTGCCAG
CGGATCCGCATCTCAATTAGTCAGCAACCATAGTCCCGCCCCTAACTCCGCCCATCCCGCCCCTAACTCC
GCCCAGTTCCGCCCATTCTCCGCCCCATGGCTGACTAATTTTTTTTATTTATGCAGAGGCCGAGGCCGCC
TCGGCCTCTGAGCTATTCCAGAAGTAGTGAGGAGGCTTTTTTGGAGGCCTAGGCTTTTGCAAAAAGCTAA
CTTGTTTATTGCAGCTTATAATGGTTACAAATAAAGCAATAGCATCACAAATTTCACAAATAAAGCATTT
TTTTCACTGCATTCTAGTTGTGGTTTGTCCAAACTCATCAATGTATCTTATCATGTCTGGATCCGCTGCA
TTAATGAATCGGCCAACGCGCGGGGAGAGGCGGTTTGCGTATTGGGCGCTCTTCCGCTTCCTCGCTCACT
GACTCGCTGCGCTCGGTCGTTCGGCTGCGGCGAGCGGTATCAGCTCACTCAAAGGCGGTAATACGGTTAT
CCACAGAATCAGGGGATAACGCAGGAAAGAACATGTGAGCAAAAGGCCAGCAAAAGGCCAGGAACCGTAA
AAAGGCCGCGTTGCTGGCGTTTTTCCATAGGCTCCGCCCCCCTGACGAGCATCACAAAAATCGACGCTCA
AGTCAGAGGTGGCGAAACCCGACAGGACTATAAAGATACCAGGCGTTTCCCCCTGGAAGCTCCCTCGTGC
GCTCTCCTGTTCCGACCCTGCCGCTTACCGGATACCTGTCCGCCTTTCTCCCTTCGGGAAGCGTGGCGCT
TTCTCATAGCTCACGCTGTAGGTATCTCAGTTCGGTGTAGGTCGTTCGCTCCAAGCTGGGCTGTGTGCAC
GAACCCCCCGTTCAGCCCGACCGCTGCGCCTTATCCGGTAACTATCGTCTTGAGTCCAACCCGGTAAGAC
ACGACTTATCGCCACTGGCAGCAGCCACTGGTAACAGGATTAGCAGAGCGAGGTATGTAGGCGGTGCTAC
AGAGTTCTTGAAGTGGTGGCCTAACTACGGCTACACTAGAAGAACAGTATTTGGTATCTGCGCTCTGCTG
AAGCCAGTTACCTTCGGAAAAAGAGTTGGTAGCTCTTGATCCGGCAAACAAACCACCGCTGGTAGCGGTG
GTTTTTTTGTTTGCAAGCAGCAGATTACGCGCAGAAAAAAAGGATCTCAAGAAGATCCTTTGATCTTTTC
TACGGGGTCTGACGCTCAGTGGAACGAAAACTCACGTTAAGGGATTTTGGTCATGAGATTATCAAAAAGG
ATCTTCACCTAGATCCTTTTAAATTAAAAATGAAGTTTTAAATCAATCTAAAGTATATATGAGTAAACTT
GGTCTGACAGTTACCAATGCTTAATCAGTGAGGCACCTATCTCAGCGATCTGTCTATTTCGTTCATCCAT
AGTTGCCTGACTCCCCGTCGTGTAGATAACTACGATACGGGAGGGCTTACCATCTGGCCCCAGTGCTGCA
ATGATACCGCGAGACCCACGCTCACCGGCTCCAGATTTATCAGCAATAAACCAGCCAGCCGGAAGGGCCG
AGCGCAGAAGTGGTCCTGCAACTTTATCCGCCTCCATCCAGTCTATTAATTGTTGCCGGGAAGCTAGAGT
AAGTAGTTCGCCAGTTAATAGTTTGCGCAACGTTGTTGCCATTGCTACAGGCATCGTGGTGTCACGCTCG
TCGTTTGGTATGGCTTCATTCAGCTCCGGTTCCCAACGATCAAGGCGAGTTACATGATCCCCCATGTTGT
GCAAAAAAGCGGTTAGCTCCTTCGGTCCTCCGATCGTTGTCAGAAGTAAGTTGGCCGCAGTGTTATCACT
CATGGTTATGGCAGCACTGCATAATTCTCTTACTGTCATGCCATCCGTAAGATGCTTTTCTGTGACTGGT
GAGTACTCAACCAAGTCATTCTGAGAATAGTGTATGCGGCGACCGAGTTGCTCTTGCCCGGCGTCAATAC
GGGATAATACCGCGCCACATAGCAGAACTTTAAAAGTGCTCATCATTGGAAAACGTTCTTCGGGGCGAAA
ACTCTCAAGGATCTTACCGCTGTTGAGATCCAGTTCGATGTAACCCACTCGTGCACCCAACTGATCTTCA
GCATCTTTTACTTTCACCAGCGTTTCTGGGTGAGCAAAAACAGGAAGGCAAAATGCCGCAAAAAAGGGAA
TAAGGGCGACACGGAAATGTTGAATACTCATACTCTTCCTTTTTCAATATTATTGAAGCATTTATCAGGG
TTATTGTCTCATGAGCGGATACATATTTGAATGTATTTAGAAAAATAAACAAATAGGGGTTCCGCGCACA
TTTCCCCGAAAAGTGCCACCTGGGTC
Features (pLannotate 1.2.2; 18 found; start..end, strand, type, name):
      1..380     +  enhancer       CMV enhancer: human cytomegalovirus immediate early enhancer
    382..656     +  promoter       chicken β-actin promoter: No description available
    657..1673    +  intron         chimeric intron: chimera between introns from chicken β-actin and rabbit β-globin
   1671..1727    +  CDS            HBB (fragment): HBB_LEPEU - Experimental evidence at protein level: Swiss-Prot protein existence level 1. Involved in oxygen transport from the lung to the various peripheral tissues. From Lepus europaeus (European hare).
   1731..2417    +  CDS            KikGR1: photoconvertible Kikume green-to-red fluorescent protein (Tsutsui et al., 2005)
   2421..2498    +  CDS            HBB (fragment): HBB_PONPY - Experimental evidence at transcript level: Swiss-Prot protein existence level 2. Involved in oxygen transport from the lung to the various peripheral tissues. From Pongo pygmaeus (Bornean orangutan).
   2569..2624    +  polyA_signal   β-globin poly(A) signal: rabbit β-globin polyadenylation signal (Gil and Proudfoot, 1987)
   3009..3025    -  protein_bind   lac operator: The lac repressor binds to the lac operator to inhibit transcription in E. coli. This inhibition can be relieved by adding lactose or isopropyl-β-D-thiogalactopyranoside (IPTG). lac repressor encoded by lacI
   3033..3063    -  promoter       lac promoter: promoter for the E. coli lac operon
   3078..3099    -  protein_bind   CAP binding site: CAP binding activates transcription in the presence of cAMP. E. coli catabolite activator protein
   3112..3151    -  CDS            lacI (fragment): lac repressor; lacI; The lac repressor binds to the lac operator to inhibit transcription in E. coli. This inhibition can be relieved by adding lactose or isopropyl-β-D-thiogalactopyranoside (IPTG).
   3158..3180    +  promoter       SV40 promoter (fragment): SV40 enhancer and early promoter
   3204..3339    +  rep_origin     SV40 ori: SV40 origin of replication
   3359..3493    +  polyA_signal   SV40 poly(A) signal: SV40 polyadenylation signal
   3495..3549    -  CDS            lacI (fragment): lac repressor; lacI; The lac repressor binds to the lac operator to inhibit transcription in E. coli. This inhibition can be relieved by adding lactose or isopropyl-β-D-thiogalactopyranoside (IPTG).
   3732..4320    -  rep_origin     ori: high-copy-number ColE1/pMB1/pBR322/pUC origin of replication
   4491..5351    -  CDS            AmpR: β-lactamase; bla; confers resistance to ampicillin, carbenicillin, and related antibiotics
   5352..5456    -  promoter       AmpR promoter: bla
