[The description below was written by a language model from this plasmid's Addgene catalogue record and pLannotate feature annotations shown in this document.]
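Description:
pCAG:KikGR is a 5,486 nt mammalian expression plasmid built on the pCAGGS backbone. It drives strong, broadly active expression of KikGR, the Kikume green-to-red photoconvertible fluorescent protein. It is propagated in E. coli as a high-copy plasmid through a ColE1/pUC-type origin and is selected with ampicillin through the β-lactamase gene and its native promoter. No mammalian drug-selection marker is annotated. The backbone also carries remnants of the lac promoter/operator region and small lacI fragments, which have no role in expression. An SV40 origin of replication with an adjacent SV40 poly(A) signal is present as well; this origin can support episomal amplification in cells that supply SV40 large T antigen.

The expression cassette is the standard CAG arrangement. The human cytomegalovirus immediate-early enhancer is joined to the chicken β-actin promoter, followed by a chimeric chicken β-actin/rabbit β-globin intron that promotes efficient splicing and high transcript levels. The KikGR coding sequence was inserted at the vector's EcoRI site, which is retained on both sides, and the transcript ends at the rabbit β-globin polyadenylation signal. The short HBB "CDS" fragments annotated on either side of the insert most likely reflect residual β-globin exon sequence belonging to the pCAGGS cassette, not fusion partners. No epitope tags or localisation signals are annotated, so the protein appears to be expressed in its native, untargeted form.

KikGR fluoresces green until it is irreversibly converted to red by violet or near-UV illumination. This allows selected cells within a population to be optically marked and followed over time. According to the associated publication, the construct was used for cell labelling and lineage analysis in embryonic stem cells and mouse embryos.
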