Addgene plasmid #32608: pCAG:KikGR
Depositing lab: Anna-Katerina Hadjantonakis. Depositing organization: Memorial Sloan-Kettering Cancer Center. Publication: Use of KikGR a photoconvertible green-to-red fluorescent protein for cell labeling and lineage analysis in ES cells and mouse embryos. Nowotschin S, Hadjantonakis AK. BMC Dev Biol. 2009 Sep 9;9:49. 10.1186/1471-213X-9-49 PubMed 19740427.
Backbone
  Vector backbone: pCAGGS
  Vector type: Mammalian Expression
Growth in bacteria
  Bacterial resistance: Ampicillin, 100 μg/mL
  Growth temperature: 37°C
  Growth strain: DH5alpha
  Copy number: High Copy
Gene/Insert
  Gene/Insert name: KikGR
  GenBank ID: AB193293
  Promoter: CAG
  Cloning method: Restriction Enzyme; 5′ cloning site EcoR1 (not destroyed); 3′ cloning site EcoR1 (not destroyed)
  Sequencing primers: 5′ KikGR_5': GTTACCGGA ATTCCGGATGGTGAGTGTGATTACATCAGAA; 3′ KikGR_3': CAATCCGGAATTCCGGTTACTTGGC CAGCCTTGGCAGCCCGGA
Terms and licenses: Academic/Nonprofit Terms; Industry Terms: Not Available to Industry
How to cite: pCAG:KikGR was a gift from Anna-Katerina Hadjantonakis (Addgene plasmid # 32608 ; http://n2t.net/addgene:32608 ; RRID:Addgene_32608)
