>Addgene plasmid #32608 | pCAG:KikGR | addgene partial sequence | sequence record 42474 | Bglob-pA-R 5'-ttttggcagagggaaaaaga-3'
ACCAGCCACCACCTTCTGATAGGCAGCCTGCACCTGAGGAGTGAATTCCGGTTACTTGGCCAGCCTTGGC
AGCCCGGAATGAGCTTTAGCGTGCTCATACAGCTTAACCTTGTTGTAATCCTTGTCATGGCTTGTTATCT
CCATTTGATGATCCACGAAGTGATAGTCTGGCAACTGGACAACCTTCTTTGCTTTGTAAGTAGTTCTGAA
GTCACATCGGTAATGGCCACCTCCTTGAAGCAACAGAGCCATGTTTACATCACCCTTCAGCACTCCATCA
CGCACATACATTTTCTCAGTGGATGGCTCCCATTTGACGGTCTTCCTCTGCATAACTGGACCATTGGCAG
GAAAGTTCACACCATCAAATCGAATTTCATTGACAAAACAGTTGCTGCCGTCTTTCTTCATCGTTATATT
GTTTGTGGCGAGGCAAATTCCCCCGTCTTCGTAACTCATGCTTCGTTCCCAAGAATAACCCTCAGGAAAC
GACTGCTTGAAGTAGTCTACTATTTCTTCTGGGTATTCGACAAATACCCGGTTGCCGTAATGGAATGCTG
TTGTCAGGATATCGAAAGCAAAAGGAAGAGGTCCGCCCTCTATGACTGTCAGGTCCACATTCTGTATTCC
CTCGAAAGGCTGGCCACTTCCTTTCCCTGTAATCACGAACTTGTGCCCGTTTACAGCGCCTTCCATACGC
AGCTCGATCTTCATTTCTGATGTAATCACACTCACCATCCGGAATTCTTTGCCAAAATGATGAGACAGCA
CAATAACCAGCACGTTGCCCAGGAGCTGTAGGAAAAAGAAGAAGGCATGAACATGGTTAGCAGAGGCTCT
AGAGCCGCCGGTCACACGCCAGAAGCCGAACCCC
